Addgene plasmid #183254: pSBbiRP Hu Full Length CD142 (Tissue Factor; F3)
Purpose: Expression of full length human tissue factor (CD142; F3) in a Sleeping Beauty transposon vector
Depositing lab: Alexander McLellan. Depositing organization: University of Otago. Publication: Procoagulant and immunogenic properties of melanoma exosomes, microvesicles and apoptotic vesicles. Muhsin-Sharafaldine MR, Saunderson SC, Dunn AC, Faed JM, Kleffmann T, McLellan AD. Oncotarget. 2016 Aug 30;7(35):56279-56294. doi: 10.18632/oncotarget.10783. PubMed 27462921.
Backbone
  Vector backbone: TF-pcDNA3.1
  Vector type: Mammalian Expression
  Selectable markers: Puromycin
Growth in bacteria
  Bacterial resistance: Ampicillin, 100 μg/mL
  Growth temperature: 37°C
  Growth strain: DH5alpha
  Copy number: High Copy
Gene/Insert
  Gene/Insert name: Tissue factor
  Species: H. sapiens (human)
  Entrez Gene: F3 (a.k.a. CD142, TF, TFA)
  Cloning method: Restriction Enzyme; 5′ cloning site unknown (unknown if destroyed)
Terms and licenses: Academic/Nonprofit Terms; Industry Terms: Not Available to Industry
How to cite: pSBbiRP Hu Full Length CD142 (Tissue Factor; F3) was a gift from Alexander McLellan (Addgene plasmid # 183254 ; http://n2t.net/addgene:183254 ; RRID:Addgene_183254)
