[The description below was written by a language model from this plasmid's Addgene catalogue record and pLannotate feature annotations shown in this document.]
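Description:
pSBbiRP Hu Full Length CD142 (Tissue Factor; F3) is a mammalian expression plasmid built on the Sleeping Beauty transposon system and designed to deliver full-length human tissue factor (F3, also called CD142) into cultured cells. In bacteria it is maintained as a high-copy plasmid through a ColE1/pUC-type origin and selected with ampicillin via the β-lactamase gene and its native promoter. The catalogue lists "TF-pcDNA3.1" as the backbone, which probably reflects the source of the insert, since the name and stated purpose point to a pSBbi-type transposon vector. The transposon inverted repeats that such a vector should carry were not picked up in the automated annotation.

The 7,284 nt sequence contains two divergently oriented expression units. On the forward strand, the strong constitutive human EF-1α promoter drives the F3 coding sequence, and transcription terminates at the bovine growth hormone polyadenylation signal, which lies just across the circular junction. F3 encodes the membrane protein that initiates coagulation by complexing with factor VII/VIIa. On the opposite strand sit dTomato, an orange-red fluorescent reporter, and puromycin N-acetyltransferase, followed by a β-globin fragment and the rabbit β-globin polyadenylation signal. The promoter for this marker unit and the element linking the two coding sequences are not annotated in the record.

When a Sleeping Beauty transposase is supplied in trans, a vector of this kind can integrate its cargo into the genome, so stable tissue factor-expressing cells can be enriched by puromycin selection or identified by fluorescence. The associated publication concerns the procoagulant properties of melanoma-derived extracellular vesicles.
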