Features (pLannotate 1.2.2; 13 found; start..end, strand, type, name):
     49..273     +  polyA_signal   bGH poly(A) signal: bovine growth hormone polyadenylation signal
    277..298     +  promoter       SV40 promoter (fragment): SV40 enhancer and early promoter
    597..627     +  rep_origin     M13 ori (fragment): M13 bacteriophage origin of replication; arrow indicates direction of (+) strand synthesis
    628..678     -  misc_feature   bom (fragment): basis of mobility region from pBR322
    705..809     +  promoter       AmpR promoter: bla
    810..1670    +  CDS            AmpR: β-lactamase; bla; confers resistance to ampicillin, carbenicillin, and related antibiotics
   1841..2429    +  rep_origin     ori: high-copy-number ColE1/pMB1/pBR322/pUC origin of replication
   2992..3047    -  polyA_signal   β-globin poly(A) signal: rabbit β-globin polyadenylation signal (Gil and Proudfoot, 1987)
   3118..3198    -  CDS            HBB (fragment): HBB_PONPY - Experimental evidence at transcript level: Swiss-Prot protein existence level 2. Involved in oxygen transport from the lung to the various peripheral tissues. From Pongo pygmaeus (Bornean orangutan).
   3212..3811    -  CDS            PuroR: puromycin N-acetyltransferase; pac from Streptomyces alboniger; confers resistance to puromycin
   3878..4579    -  CDS            dTomato: dTomato is a basic (constitutively fluorescent) orange fluorescent protein published in 2004, derived from Discosoma sp.. It is reported to be a somewhat slowly-maturing dimer with low acid sensitivity.
   5212..6393    +  promoter       EF-1α promoter: strong constitutive promoter for human elongation factor EF-1α
   6398..7273    +  CDS            F3 (sequence partly withheld): TF_HUMAN - Experimental evidence at protein level: Swiss-Prot protein existence level 1. Initiates blood coagulation by forming a complex with circulating factor VII or VIIa. The [TF:VIIa] complex activates factors IX or X by specific limited proteolysis. TF plays a role in normal hemostasis by initiating the cell-surface assembly and propagation of the coagulation protease cascade. From Homo sapiens (Human).
>Addgene plasmid #183254 | pSBbiRP Hu Full Length CD142 (Tissue Factor; F3) | addgene full sequence | sequence record 369699 | Addgene NGS Result
AGGCCAAGCTTGGGGATCAATTCTCTAGAGCTCGCTGATCAGCCTCGACTGTGCCTTCTAGTTGCCAGCC
ATCTGTTGTTTGCCCCTCCCCCGTGCCTTCCTTGACCCTGGAAGGTGCCACTCCCACTGTCCTTTCCTAA
TAAAATGAGGAAATTGCATCGCATTGTCTGAGTAGGTGTCATTCTATTCTGGGGGGTGGGGTGGGGCAGG
ACAGCAAGGGGGAGGATTGGGAAGACAATAGCAGGCATGCTGGGGATGCGGTGGGCTCTATGGCTTCTGA
GGCGGAAAGAACCAGCTGGGCCTACTAGATAGCGGACCCCTTACCGAAACATCGCCGCATTCTGCAGAGG
AGTCGAACTTAGTGTATGTAAACTTCTGACCCACTGGAATTGTGATACAGTGAATTATAAGTGAAATAAT
CTGTCTGTAAACAATTGTTGGAAAAATGACTTGTGTCATGCACAAAGTAGATGTCCTAACTGACTTGCCA
AAACTATTGTTTGTTAACAAGAAATTTGTGGAGTAGTTGAAAAACGAGTTTTAATGACTCCAACTTAAGT
GTATGTAAACTTCCGACTTCAACTGTATAGGGATCCAATTTTAACAAAATATTAACGCTTACAATTTCCT
GATGCGGTATTTTCTCCTTACGCATCTGTGCGGTATTTCACACCGCATCAGGTGGCACTTTTCGGGGAAA
TGTGCGCGGAACCCCTATTTGTTTATTTTTCTAAATACATTCAAATATGTATCCGCTCATGAGACAATAA
CCCTGATAAATGCTTCAATAATATTGAAAAAGGAAGAGTATGAGTATTCAACATTTCCGTGTCGCCCTTA
TTCCCTTTTTTGCGGCATTTTGCCTTCCTGTTTTTGCTCACCCAGAAACGCTGGTGAAAGTAAAAGATGC
TGAAGATCAGTTGGGTGCACGAGTGGGTTACATCGAACTGGATCTCAACAGCGGTAAGATCCTTGAGAGT
TTTCGCCCCGAAGAACGTTTTCCAATGATGAGCACTTTTAAAGTTCTGCTATGTGGCGCGGTATTATCCC
GTATTGACGCCGGGCAAGAGCAACTCGGTCGCCGCATACACTATTCTCAGAATGACTTGGTTGAGTACTC
ACCAGTCACAGAAAAGCATCTTACGGATGGCATGACAGTAAGAGAATTATGCAGTGCTGCCATAACCATG
AGTGATAACACTGCGGCCAACTTACTTCTGACAACGATCGGAGGACCGAAGGAGCTAACCGCTTTTTTGC
ACAACATGGGGGATCATGTAACTCGCCTTGATCGTTGGGAACCGGAGCTGAATGAAGCCATACCAAACGA
CGAGCGTGACACCACGATGCCTGTAGCAATGGCAACAACGTTGCGCAAACTATTAACTGGCGAACTACTT
ACTCTAGCTTCCCGGCAACAATTAATAGACTGGATGGAGGCGGATAAAGTTGCAGGACCACTTCTGCGCT
CGGCCCTTCCGGCTGGCTGGTTTATTGCTGATAAATCTGGAGCCGGTGAGCGTGGGTCTCGCGGTATCAT
TGCAGCACTGGGGCCAGATGGTAAGCCCTCCCGTATCGTAGTTATCTACACGACGGGGAGTCAGGCAACT
ATGGATGAACGAAATAGACAGATCGCTGAGATAGGTGCCTCACTGATTAAGCATTGGTAACTGTCAGACC
AAGTTTACTCATATATACTTTAGATTGATTTAAAACTTCATTTTTAATTTAAAAGGATCTAGGTGAAGAT
CCTTTTTGATAATCTCATGACCAAAATCCCTTAACGTGAGTTTTCGTTCCACTGAGCGTCAGACCCCGTA
GAAAAGATCAAAGGATCTTCTTGAGATCCTTTTTTTCTGCGCGTAATCTGCTGCTTGCAAACAAAAAAAC
CACCGCTACCAGCGGTGGTTTGTTTGCCGGATCAAGAGCTACCAACTCTTTTTCCGAAGGTAACTGGCTT
CAGCAGAGCGCAGATACCAAATACTGTTCTTCTAGTGTAGCCGTAGTTAGGCCACCACTTCAAGAACTCT
GTAGCACCGCCTACATACCTCGCTCTGCTAATCCTGTTACCAGTGGCTGCTGCCAGTGGCGATAAGTCGT
GTCTTACCGGGTTGGACTCAAGACGATAGTTACCGGATAAGGCGCAGCGGTCGGGCTGAACGGGGGGTTC
GTGCACACAGCCCAGCTTGGAGCGAACGACCTACACCGAACTGAGATACCTACAGCGTGAGCTATGAGAA
AGCGCCACGCTTCCCGAAGGGAGAAAGGCGGACAGGTATCCGGTAAGCGGCAGGGTCGGAACAGGAGAGC
GCACGAGGGAGCTTCCAGGGGGAAACGCCTGGTATCTTTATAGTCCTGTCGGGTTTCGCCACCTCTGACT
TGAGCGTCGATTTTTGTGATGCTCGTCAGGGGGGCGGAGCCTATGGAAAAACGCCAGCAACGCGGCCTTT
TTACGGTTCCTGGCCTTTTGCTGGCCTTTTGCTCACATGTTCTTTCCTGCGTTATCCCCTGATTCTGTGG
ATAACCGTATTACCGCCTTTGAGTGAGCTGATACCGCTCGCCGCAGCCGAACGACCGAGCGCAGCGAGTC
AGTGAGCGAGGAAGCGGATCCCTATACAGTTGAAGTCGGAAGTTTACATACACCTTAGCCAAATACATTT
AAACTCACTTTTTCACAATTCCTGACATTTAATCCTAGTAAAAATTCCCTGTCTTAGGTCAGTTAGGATC
ACCACTTTATTTTAAGAATGTGAAATATCAGAATAATAGTAGAGAGAATGATTCATTTCAGCTTTTATTT
CTTTCATCACATTCCCAGTGGGTCAGAAGTTTACATACACTCGACTCCTCTGCAGAATGCGGCGATGTTT
CGGTAAGGGGTCCCGAGTAGCTAGTTCATGGCAGCCAGCATATGGCATATGTTGCCAAACTCTAAACCAA
ATACTCATTCTGATGTTTTAAATGATTTGCCCTCCCATATGTCCTTCCGAGTGAGAGACACAAAAAATTC
CAACACACTATTGCAATGAAAATAAATTTCCTTTATTAGCCAGAAGTCAGATGCTCAAGGGGCTTCATGA
TGTCCCCATAATTTTTGGCAGAGGGAAAAAGATCTCAGTGGTATTTGTGAGCCAGGGCATTGGCCACACC
AGCCACCACCTTCTGATAGGCAGCCTGCACCTGAGGAGTGAATTCACGACAGGCCTTCGAATCAGGCACC
GGGCTTGCGGGTCATGCACCAGGTGCGCGGTCCTTCGGGCACCTCGACGTCGGCGGTGACGGTGAAGCCG
AGCCGCTCGTAGAAGGGGAGGTTGCGGGGCGCGGAGGTCTCCAGGAAGGCGGGCACCCCGGCGCGCTCGG
CCGCCTCCACTCCGGGGAGCACGACGGCGCTGCCCAGACCCTTGCCCTGGTGGTCGGGCGAGACGCCGAC
GGTGGCCAGGAACCACGCGGGCTCCTTGGGCCGGTGCGGCGCCAGGAGGCCTTCCATCTGTTGCTGCGCG
GCCAGCCGGGAACCGCTCAACTCGGCCATGCGCGGGCCGATCTCGGCGAACACCGCCCCCGCTTCGACGC
TCTCCGGCGTGGTCCAGACCGCCACCGCGGCGCCGTCGTCCGCGACCCACACCTTGCCGATGTCGAGCCC
GACGCGCGTGAGGAAGAGTTCTTGCAGCTCGGTGACCCGCTCGATGTGGCGGTCCGGATCGACGGTGTGG
CGCGTGGCGGGGTAGTCGGCGAACGCGGCGGCGAGGGTGCGTACGGCCCTGGGGACGTCGTCGCGGGTGG
CGAGGCGCACCGTGGGCTTGTACTCGGTCATGGGGCCAGGATTCTCCTCGACGTCACCAGCCTGCTTCAG
CAGGCTGAAGTTAGTAGCTCCACTGCCCTTGTACAGCTCGTCCATGCCGTACAGGAACAGGTGGTGGCGG
CCCTCGGAGCGCTCGTACTGTTCCACGATGGTGTAGTCCTCGTTGTGGGAGGTGATGTCCAGCTTGGTGT
CCACGTAGTAGTAGCCGGGCAGTTGCACGGGCTTCTTGGCCATGTAGATGGTCTTGAACTCCACCAGGTA
GTGGCCGCCGTCCTTCAGCTTCAGGGCCTGGTGGATCTCGCCCTTCAGCACGCCGTCGCGGGGGTACAGG
CGCTCGGTGGAGGCCTCCCAGCCCATTGTCTTCTTCTGCATTACGGGGCCGTCGGGGGGGAAGTTGGTGC
CGCGCATCTTCACCTTGTAGATCAGCGTGCCGTCCTGCAGGGAGGAGTCCTGGGTCACGGTCACCAGACC
GCCGTCCTCGAAGTTCATCACGCGCTCCCACTTGAAGCCCTCGGGGAAGGACAGCTTCTTGTAATCGGGG
ATGTCGGCGGGGTGCTTCACGTACGCCTTGGAGCCGTACATGAACTGGGGGGACAGGATGTCCCAGGCGA
AGGGCAGGGGGCCGCCCTTGGTCACCTTCAGCTTGGCGGTCTGGGTGCCCTCGTAGGGGCGGCCCTCGCC
CTCGCCCTCGATCTCGAACTCATGGCCGTTCATGGAGCCCTCCATGCGCACCTTGAAGCGCATGAACTCT
TTGATGACCTCCTCGCCCTTGCTCAACATGGTGGCCTCAGGTGCAGAGGTTTCTACAGGGAAAGAGAGAA
AGGCTACAGTTAGTTTGCTGTGATGATGCTAAGTGCCGAGGTCAGATGTCTATGGATTGTACACGGAATC
CCAACGCAGGAACCAAAAAACACTCACCCAAAAAAATGGCGCTAAGGCCGAGAGAAAGGCGAAGTTCCGT
CTACGGCTATATACCTTGAAACAGGGGCGGCAGAAGTGACGCAACGCGGTTGCGCGGACGGCTTCCTGTG
TTTTCATTGGTCGAAGCGTTCTGCGCGTGCGCAGAGATTCCCCAGGGAAGGCGGGCCCTCTTCCGAATGT
CCAATCCGGACATTCTTCCGGTTGGACCTCCGCGGTCAGCGCTGTGCCCGGCGAGAGATCACGTGGGGCG
CGGAGGCGGTGCTGCTGGGGCACGGCCGTCCAGCCTCGGCGGCCATATTTTTGAGGGGCTGTTCATCTCG
TTCACACGCTCTGTCCGCCATGTTTGTGAGTGGAAGCGCCATTACCCCTTCAAGCGACTGAAGGCTGCAG
GGCCTCTGGTGGCCCGCATGGGGAGACCAGACCCGCCAGGCCCGCCTTTCCGCACTCAGTCCGGGCTTAC
TTTATTTTGTGAGACAGGGTCTCGCCTAGAGGCTCCGGTGCCCGTCAGTGGGCAGAGCGCACATCGCCCA
CAGTCCCCGAGAAGTTGGGGGGAGGGGTCGGCAATTGAACCGGTGCCTAGAGAAGGTGGCGCGGGGTAAA
CTGGGAAAGTGATGTCGTGTACTGGCTCCGCCTTTTTCCCGAGGGTGGGGGAGAACCGTATATAAGTGCA
GTAGTCGCCGTGAACGTTCTTTTTCGCAACGGGTTTGCCGCCAGAACACAGGTAAGTGCCGTGTGTGGTT
CCCGCGGGCCTGGCCTCTTTACGGGTTATGGCCCTTGCGTGCCTTGAATTACTTCCACGCCCCTGGCTGC
AGTACGTGATTCTTGATCCCGAGCTTCGGGTTGGAAGTGGGTGGGAGAGTTCGAGGCCTTGCGCTTAAGG
AGCCCCTTCGCCTCGTGCTTGAGTTGAGGCCTGGCTTGGGCGCTGGGGCCGCCGCGTGCGAATCTGGTGG
CACCTTCGCGCCTGTCTCGCTGCTTTCGATAAGTCTCTAGCCATTTAAAATTTTTGATGACCTGCTGCGA
CGCTTTTTTTCTGGCAAGATAGTCTTGTAAATGCGGGCCAAGATCTGCACACTGGTATTTCGGTTTTTGG
GGCCGCGGGCGGCGACGGGGCCCGTGCGTCCCAGCGCACATGTTCGGCGAGGCGGGGCCTGCGAGCGCGG
CCACCGAGAATCGGACGGGGGTAGTCTCAAGCTGGCCGGCCTGCTCTGGTGCCTGGCCTCGCGCCGCCGT
GTATCGCCCCGCCCTGGGCGGCAAGGCTGGCCCGGTCGGCACCAGTTGCGTGAGCGGAAAGATGGCCGCT
TCCCGGCCCTGCTGCAGGGAGCTCAAAATGGAGGACGCGGCGCTCGGGAGAGCGGGCGGGTGAGTCACCC
ACACAAAGGAAAAGGGCCTTTCCGTCCTCAGCCGTCGCTTCATGTGACTCCACGGAGTACCGGGCGCCGT
CCAGGCACCTCGATTAGTTCTCGAGCTTTTGGAGTACGTCGTCTTTAGGTTGGGGGGAGGGGTTTTATGC
GATGGAGTTTCCCCATACTGAGTGGGTGGAGACTGAAGTTAGGCCAGCTTGGCACTTGATGTAATTCTCC
TTGGAATTTGCCCTTTTTGAGTTTGGATCTTGGTTCATTCTCAAGCCTCAGACAGTGGTTCAAAGTTTTT
TTCTTCCATTTAAGGTGTCGTGAAAACTACCCCAAGCTGGCCTCTGAGGCCACCATGGAGACAGACACAC
TCCTGCTATGGGTACTGCTGCTCTGGGTTCCAGGTTCCACTGGTTCAGGCACTACA
[240 nt withheld, positions 6497-6736]
AGCACCGGTTCTGCTGGGGAGCCTCTGTATGAGAACTCCCCAGAGTTCACACCTTACCTGGAGACAAACC
TCGGACAGCCAACAATTCAGAGTTTTGAACAGGTGGGAACAAAAGTGAATGTGACCGTAGAAGATGAACG
GACTTTAGTCAGAAGGAACAACACTTTCCTAAGCCTCCGGGATGTTTTTGGCAAGGACTTAATTTATACA
CTTTATTATTGGAAATCTTCAAGTTCAGGAAAGAAAACAGCCAAAACAAACACTAATGAGTTTTTGATTG
ATGTGGATAAAGGAGAAAACTACTGTTTCAGTGTTCAAGCAGTGATTCCCTCCCGAACAGTTAACCGGAA
GAGTACAGACAGCCCGGTAGAGTGTATGGGCCAGGAGAAAGGGGAATTCAGAGAAATATTCTACATCATT
GGAGCTGTGGCATTTGTGGTCATCATCCTTGTCATCATCCTGGCTATATCTCTACACAAGTGTAGAAAGG
CAGGAGTGGGGCAGAGCTGGAAGGAGAACTCCCCACTGAATGTTTCATAAGGCCTGTC
